Addgene plasmid #213384: TAAR9-DuET
Purpose: The DuET construct encodes the named human GPCR engineered with a cleaved hemagglutinin signal peptide, a 5' FLAG and a 3' 1D4 epitope tag optimized for expression in mammalian cells and proteomics studies.
Depositing lab: Thomas Sakmar. Depositing organization: Rockefeller University. Publication: Multiplexed selectivity screening of anti-GPCR antibodies. Dahl L, Kotliar IB, Bendes A, Dodig-Crnkovic T, Fromm S, Elofsson A, Uhlen M, Sakmar TP, Schwenk JM. Sci Adv. 2023 May 3;9(18):eadf9297. doi: 10.1126/sciadv.adf9297. Epub 2023 May 3. PubMed 37134173.
Backbone
  Vector backbone: pcDNA 3.1 (+)
  Vector type: Mammalian Expression
Growth in bacteria
  Bacterial resistance: Ampicillin, 100 μg/mL
  Growth temperature: 37°C
  Growth strain: DH5alpha
  Copy number: High Copy
Gene/Insert
  Gene/Insert name: TAAR9 (alt names: Trace amine associated receptor 9 (gene/pseudogene); TA3, TAR3, TRAR3)
  Species: H. sapiens (human)
  Entrez Gene: TAAR9 (a.k.a. TA3, TAR3, TAR9, TRAR3)
  Promoter: CMV, T7
  Tag / fusion protein: FLAG (N terminal on insert); 1D4 (C terminal on insert)
  Cloning method: Gibson Cloning
Terms and licenses: Academic/Nonprofit Terms; Industry Terms: Not Available to Industry
Depositor comments: Class: A, Family: Orphan. Ensembl ID: ENSG00000237110, Uniprot ID: Q96RI9
How to cite: TAAR9-DuET was a gift from Thomas Sakmar (Addgene plasmid # 213384 ; http://n2t.net/addgene:213384 ; RRID:Addgene_213384)
