[The description below was written by a language model from this plasmid's Addgene catalogue record and pLannotate feature annotations shown in this document.]
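Description:
TAAR9-DuET is a mammalian expression plasmid built on the pcDNA 3.1 (+) backbone that carries the human trace amine associated receptor 9 (TAAR9), a class A GPCR listed by the depositor as an orphan receptor. In bacteria it replicates from a high-copy ColE1/pUC-type origin and is selected with ampicillin through the β-lactamase gene. An f1 origin is also present. For mammalian cells, the backbone supplies an SV40 early promoter driving a neomycin phosphotransferase (neo) gene, followed by an SV40 polyadenylation signal. This would in principle allow G418 selection of stable transfectants, although the record does not describe such use.

The receptor coding sequence is placed downstream of the CMV immediate early enhancer and promoter and terminated by the bovine growth hormone poly(A) signal. A T7 promoter between CMV and the insert allows in vitro transcription. According to the catalogue entry, the "DuET" design adds a cleavable hemagglutinin signal peptide, which promotes membrane insertion and is removed during processing. It also adds an N-terminal FLAG epitope and a C-terminal 1D4 epitope, with the construct optimized for expression in mammalian cells. The automated annotation picks up the FLAG tag (as a partial 3xFLAG match) just upstream of TAAR9, but it does not label the signal peptide or the 1D4 tag. Short hits to an HIV-1 LTR, lacI, ble and pBR322 bom are fragments and probably backbone remnants or partial matches rather than functional parts.

The two epitope tags allow the receptor to be detected or captured from either terminus. This suits the stated purpose of mammalian expression and proteomics studies, such as the multiplexed screening of anti-GPCR antibody selectivity described in the associated publication.
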