Features (pLannotate 1.2.2; 21 found; start..end, strand, type, name):
    687..1016    -  promoter       SV40 promoter: SV40 enhancer and early promoter
   1030..1458    -  rep_origin     f1 ori (sequence partly withheld): f1 bacteriophage origin of replication; arrow indicates direction of (+) strand synthesis
   1479..1500    -  promoter       SV40 promoter (fragment): SV40 enhancer and early promoter
   1504..1728    -  polyA_signal   bGH poly(A) signal: bovine growth hormone polyadenylation signal
   1859..2902    -  CDS            TAAR9: TAAR9_HUMAN - Also known as TA3, TAR3, TRAR3. Experimental evidence at protein level: Swiss-Prot protein existence level 1. Orphan receptor. Could be a receptor for trace amines. Trace amines are biogenic amines present in very low levels in mammalian tissues. Although some trace amines have clearly defined roles as neurotransmitters in invertebrates, the extent to which they function as true neurotransmitters in vertebrates has remained speculative. Trace amines are likely to be involved in a variety of physiological functions that have yet to be fully understood. From Homo sapiens (Human).
   2915..2935    -  CDS            3xFLAG (fragment): three tandem FLAG® epitope tags
   3028..3046    -  promoter       T7 promoter: promoter for bacteriophage T7 RNA polymerase
   3062..3095    -  LTR            5' LTR (truncated) (fragment): truncated 5' long terminal repeat (LTR) from HIV-1
   3091..3294    -  promoter       CMV promoter: human cytomegalovirus (CMV) immediate early promoter
   3295..3674    -  enhancer       CMV enhancer: human cytomegalovirus immediate early enhancer
   3829..3881    +  misc_feature   bom (fragment): basis of mobility region from pBR322
   3940..4044    +  promoter       AmpR promoter: bla
   4045..4905    +  CDS            AmpR: β-lactamase; bla; confers resistance to ampicillin, carbenicillin, and related antibiotics
   5076..5664    +  rep_origin     ori: high-copy-number ColE1/pMB1/pBR322/pUC origin of replication
   5847..5939    +  CDS            lacI (fragment): lac repressor; lacI; The lac repressor binds to the lac operator to inhibit transcription in E. coli. This inhibition can be relieved by adding lactose or isopropyl-β-D-thiogalactopyranoside (IPTG).
   5952..5973    +  protein_bind   CAP binding site: CAP binding activates transcription in the presence of cAMP. E. coli catabolite activator protein
   5988..6018    +  promoter       lac promoter: promoter for the E. coli lac operon
   6026..6042    +  protein_bind   lac operator: The lac repressor binds to the lac operator to inhibit transcription in E. coli. This inhibition can be relieved by adding lactose or isopropyl-β-D-thiogalactopyranoside (IPTG). lac repressor encoded by lacI
   6115..6236    -  polyA_signal   SV40 poly(A) signal: SV40 polyadenylation signal
   6231..6389    -  CDS            ble (fragment): BLE_KLEPN - Experimental evidence at protein level: Swiss-Prot protein existence level 1. Binding protein with a strong affinity to the bleomycin family of antibiotics. Binds to CL990; an antimitotic-antibiotic compound. From Klebsiella pneumoniae.
   6413..620     -  CDS            neo (across the origin): KKA2_KLEPN - Also known as kan, nptII. Experimental evidence at protein level: Swiss-Prot protein existence level 1. Resistance to kanamycin, neomycin, paromomycin, ribostamycin, butirosin and gentamicin B. From Klebsiella pneumoniae.
>Addgene plasmid #213384 | TAAR9-DuET | addgene full sequence | sequence record 430739 | Addgene NGS Result
ATGAATCCAGAAAAGCGGCCATTTTCCACCATGATATTCGGCAAGCAGGCATCGCCATGGGTCACGACGA
GATCCTCGCCGTCGGGCATGCGCGCCTTGAGCCTGGCGAACAGTTCGGCTGGCGCGAGCCCCTGATGCTC
TTCGTCCAGATCATCCTGATCGACAAGACCGGCTTCCATCCGAGTACGTGCTCGCTCGATGCGATGTTTC
GCTTGGTGGTCGAATGGGCAGGTAGCCGGATCAAGCGTATGCAGCCGCCGCATTGCATCAGCCATGATGG
ATACTTTCTCGGCAGGAGCAAGGTGAGATGACAGGAGATCCTGCCCCGGCACTTCGCCCAATAGCAGCCA
GTCCCTTCCCGCTTCAGTGACAACGTCGAGCACAGCTGCGCAAGGAACGCCCGTCGTGGCCAGCCACGAT
AGCCGCGCTGCCTCGTCCTGCAGTTCATTCAGGGCACCGGACAGGTCGGTCTTGACAAAAAGAACCGGGC
GCCCCTGCGCTGACAGCCGGAACACGGCGGCATCAGAGCAGCCGATTGTCTGTTGTGCCCAGTCATAGCC
GAATAGCCTCTCCACCCAAGCGGCCGGAGAACCTGCGTGCAATCCATCTTGTTCAATCATGCGAAACGAT
CCTCATCCTGTCTCTTGATCAGATCCGAAAATGGATATACAAGCTCCCGGGAGCTTTTTGCAAAAGCCTA
GGCCTCCAAAAAAGCCTCCTCACTACTTCTGGAATAGCTCAGAGGCAGAGGCGGCCTCGGCCTCTGCATA
AATAAAAAAAATTAGTCAGCCATGGGGCGGAGAATGGGCGGAACTGGGCGGAGTTAGGGGCGGGATGGGC
GGAGTTAGGGGCGGGACTATGGTTGCTGACTAATTGAGATGCATGCTTTGCATACTTCTGCCTGCTGGGG
AGCCTGGGGACTTTCCACACCTGGTTGCTGACTAATTGAGATGCATGCTTTGCATACTTCTGCCTGCTGG
GGAGCCTGGGGACTTTCCACACCCTAACTGACACACATTCCACAGAATTAATTCGCGTTAAATTTTTGTT
AAATCAGCTCATTTTTTAACCAATAGGCCGAAATCGGCAAAATCCCTTATAAATCAAAAGAATAGACCGA
GATAGGGT
[37 nt withheld, positions 1129-1165]
AAAGAACGTGGACTCCAACGTCAAAGG
[49 nt withheld, positions 1193-1241]
T
[91 nt withheld, positions 1243-1333]
G
[124 nt withheld, positions 1335-1458]
GGGGATACCCCCTAGAGCCCCAGCTGGTTCTTTCCGCCTCAGAAGCCATAGAGCCCACCGCATCCCCAGC
ATGCCTGCTATTGTCTTCCCAATCCTCCCCCTTGCTGTCCTGCCCCACCCCACCCCCCAGAATAGAATGA
CACCTACTCAGACAATGCGATGCAATTTCCTCATTTTATTAGGAAAGGACAGTGGGAGTGGCACCTTCCA
GGGTCAAGGAAGGCACGGGGGAGGGGCAAACAACAGATGGCTGGCAACTAGAAGGCACAGTCGAGGCTGA
TCAGCGGGTTTAAACGGGCCCTCTAGACTCGAGTTAGGCAGGGGCCACCTGAGAAGTCTCGGTCTTAGAC
ACGGTGGTGCTGGCCTCATCGAATTCACCGGTGCGTCCACCGGTATCGATATCGGTCTCCACTTCCTCAC
TAAAAAGGTTGGTGGTTGAACTGTCGGTTCTCAATACCTTACCGGAGACGATCAATTTGATTGCTTTTCC
GAACCATTGATAGAAGAAGGCGTAAATCAGTGGATTCATTGCTGAATTATAGTAGACGCACCACACCAGG
ATCTCATAAACATAGGGTGGCGTTATGAAGTTCATATAAGCGTCAATCACGGCGTCCACCAAGTACGGCA
ACCAAGACACCAGAAAGGCGGCCATGGCGATACCCAGGGTCTTAGCCGCTTTTCTCTCGCGCTTAGCGAC
CCTTTCCTTATAAGACTCGCTTGATGACTGAGCCTGAGAAGCTGTAGACTCGATTTTCCTTGCTTGGTGC
TTAGCAACGAGAAAGATCTTGGAGTAAATAAACACCATAGCGACGTTCGGAATAAAGAAAAGCAGGAAAC
AGAGCAGCACCCAATTCTGATTCAATGGAGCCTGGCATCCGCCCACGCATGTAAGTGCCACCACAAGCTC
TTCGATCCCTTCCTCGTTGGCACCTGTGTAAAAAATGCTGAAGGAGTATGTCACACTGAAAAACCAGGAC
AGGACGATACAAATGCCGGAGACGCTCACGGTAAATTTTGTGGGGTAAGTAAGTGGGTCTGTGACAGCGA
TATATCGGTCGACGGAGATACAGCAGAGGTGAAACAATGAAGCAAAGCAGAAACTTGTGTCAAAGCAGGT
ATGAAACTTACAGTATGAGTCACCGAAATACCAGCAGCTCTCAACACTTCGAACGGTGCTAAAAGGCATT
ACAGTAACCCCGACCAGGAAGTCAGCACAAGCGAGGGACGCTATCAGGAAATTGGTGGGGGTGTGCAGCT
GCTTGAAATGCAGGATCGCAATCATCACCAAGAGATTGCCAAATGCGGCCAGCACGGCACCGAAGCCCAG
GACCGCGTACAGTATACTCCTCGGCCCTGGGGAGTAGGGGGTCTTGATACAAGATTCGTTCACGTTCTTA
TAGCACAACTCAACGGCTTCGGCCTGGGAGAAATTATTCACCATATCGATGCTGGCGTCATCATCGTCCT
TGTAGTCGGCGAATACCAGGCAGAAGATGTAGCTCAGGGCGATGATCGTCTTCATGGTGGCGCTAAGCTT
AAGTTTAAACGCTAGCCAGCTTGGGTCTCCCTATAGTGAGTCGTATTAATTTCGATAAGCCAGTAAGCAG
TGGGTTCTCTAGTTAGCCAGAGAGCTCTGCTTATATAGACCTCCCACCGTACACGCCTACCGCCCATTTG
CGTCAATGGGGCGGAGTTGTTACGACATTTTGGAAAGTCCCGTTGATTTTGGTGCCAAAACAAACTCCCA
TTGACGTCAATGGGGTGGAGACTTGGAAATCCCCGTGAGTCAAACCGCTATCCACGCCCATTGATGTACT
GCCAAAACCGCATCACCATGGTAATAGCGATGACTAATACGTAGATGTACTGCCAAGTAGGAAAGTCCCA
TAAGGTCATGTACTGGGCATAATGCCAGGCGGGCCATTTACCGTCATTGACGTCAATAGGGGGCGTACTT
GGCATATGATACACTTGATGTACTGCCAAGTGGGCAGTTTACCGTAAATACTCCACCCATTGACGTCAAT
GGAAAGTCCCTATTGGCGTTACTATGGGAACATACGTCATTATTGACGTCAATGGGCGGGGGTCGTTGGG
CGGTCAGCCAGGCGGGCCATTTACCGTAAGTTATGTAACGCGGAACTCCATATATGGGCTATGAACTAAT
GACCCCGTAATTGATTACTATTAATAACTAGTCAATAATCAATGTCAACGCGTATATCTGGCCCGTACAT
CGCGAAGCAGCGCAAAACGCCTAACCCTAAGCAGATTCTTCATGCAAATGTCGGTCAAGCCTTGCCTTGT
TGTAGCTTAAATTTTGCTCGCGCACTACTCAGCGACCTCCAACACACAAGCAGGGAGCAGATACTGGCTT
AACTATGCGGCATCAGAGCAGATTGTACTGAGAGTGCACCATAGGGGATCGGGAGATCTCCCGATCCGTC
GACGTCAGGTGGCACTTTTCGGGGAAATGTGCGCGGAACCCCTATTTGTTTATTTTTCTAAATACATTCA
AATATGTATCCGCTCATGAGACAATAACCCTGATAAATGCTTCAATAATATTGAAAAAGGAAGAGTATGA
GTATTCAACATTTCCGTGTCGCCCTTATTCCCTTTTTTGCGGCATTTTGCCTTCCTGTTTTTGCTCACCC
AGAAACGCTGGTGAAAGTAAAAGATGCTGAAGATCAGTTGGGTGCACGAGTGGGTTACATCGAACTGGAT
CTCAACAGCGGTAAGATCCTTGAGAGTTTTCGCCCCGAAGAACGTTTTCCAATGATGAGCACTTTTAAAG
TTCTGCTATGTGGCGCGGTATTATCCCGTATTGACGCCGGGCAAGAGCAACTCGGTCGCCGCATACACTA
TTCTCAGAATGACTTGGTTGAGTACTCACCAGTCACAGAAAAGCATCTTACGGATGGCATGACAGTAAGA
GAATTATGCAGTGCTGCCATAACCATGAGTGATAACACTGCGGCCAACTTACTTCTGACAACGATCGGAG
GACCGAAGGAGCTAACCGCTTTTTTGCACAACATGGGGGATCATGTAACTCGCCTTGATCGTTGGGAACC
GGAGCTGAATGAAGCCATACCAAACGACGAGCGTGACACCACGATGCCTGTAGCAATGGCAACAACGTTG
CGCAAACTATTAACTGGCGAACTACTTACTCTAGCTTCCCGGCAACAATTAATAGACTGGATGGAGGCGG
ATAAAGTTGCAGGACCACTTCTGCGCTCGGCCCTTCCGGCTGGCTGGTTTATTGCTGATAAATCTGGAGC
CGGTGAGCGTGGGTCTCGCGGTATCATTGCAGCACTGGGGCCAGATGGTAAGCCCTCCCGTATCGTAGTT
ATCTACACGACGGGGAGTCAGGCAACTATGGATGAACGAAATAGACAGATCGCTGAGATAGGTGCCTCAC
TGATTAAGCATTGGTAACTGTCAGACCAAGTTTACTCATATATACTTTAGATTGATTTAAAACTTCATTT
TTAATTTAAAAGGATCTAGGTGAAGATCCTTTTTGATAATCTCATGACCAAAATCCCTTAACGTGAGTTT
TCGTTCCACTGAGCGTCAGACCCCGTAGAAAAGATCAAAGGATCTTCTTGAGATCCTTTTTTTCTGCGCG
TAATCTGCTGCTTGCAAACAAAAAAACCACCGCTACCAGCGGTGGTTTGTTTGCCGGATCAAGAGCTACC
AACTCTTTTTCCGAAGGTAACTGGCTTCAGCAGAGCGCAGATACCAAATACCGTTCTTCTAGTGTAGCCG
TAGTTAGGCCACCACTTCAAGAACTCTGTAGCACCGCCTACATACCTCGCTCTGCTAATCCTGTTACCAG
TGGCTGCTGCCAGTGGCGATAAGTCGTGTCTTACCGGGTTGGACTCAAGACGATAGTTACCGGATAAGGC
GCAGCGGTCGGGCTGAACGGGGGGTTCGTGCACACAGCCCAGCTTGGAGCGAACGACCTACACCGAACTG
AGATACCTACAGCGTGAGCTATGAGAAAGCGCCACGCTTCCCGAAGGGAGAAAGGCGGACAGGTATCCGG
TAAGCGGCAGGGTCGGAACAGGAGAGCGCACGAGGGAGCTTCCAGGGGGAAACGCCTGGTATCTTTATAG
TCCTGTCGGGTTTCGCCACCTCTGACTTGAGCGTCGATTTTTGTGATGCTCGTCAGGGGGGCGGAGCCTA
TGGAAAAACGCCAGCAACGCGGCCTTTTTACGGTTCCTGGCCTTTTGCTGGCCTTTTGCTCACATGTTCT
TTCCTGCGTTATCCCCTGATTCTGTGGATAACCGTATTACCGCCTTTGAGTGAGCTGATACCGCTCGCCG
CAGCCGAACGACCGAGCGCAGCGAGTCAGTGAGCGAGGAAGCGGAAGAGCGCCCAATACGCAAACCGCCT
CTCCCCGCGCGTTGGCCGATTCATTAATGCAGCTGGCACGACAGGTTTCCCGACTGGAAAGCGGGCAGTG
AGCGCAACGCAATTAATGTGAGTTAGCTCACTCATTAGGCACCCCAGGCTTTACACTTTATGCTTCCGGC
TCGTATGTTGTGTGGAATTGTGAGCGGATAACAATTTCACACAGGAAACAGCTATGACCATGATTACGCC
AAGCTCTAGCTAGAGGTCGACGGTATACAGACATGATAAGATACATTGATGAGTTTGGACAAACCACAAC
TAGAATGCAGTGAAAAAAATGCTTTATTTGTGAAATTTGTGATGCTATTGCTTTATTTGTAACCATTATA
AGCTGCAATAAACAAGTTGGGGTGGGCGAAGAACTCCAGCATGAGATCCCCGCGCTGGAGGATCATCCAG
CCGGCGTCCCGGAAAACGATTCCGAAGCCCAACCTTTCATAGAAGGCGGCGGTGGAATCGAAATCTCGTG
ATGGCAGGTTGGGCGTCGCTTGGTCGGTCATTTCGAACCCCAGAGTCCCGCTCAGAAGAACTCGTCAAGA
AGGCGATAGAAGGCGATGCGCTGCGAATCGGGAGCGGCGATACCGTAAAGCACGAGGAAGCGGTCAGCCC
ATTCGCCGCCAAGCTCTTCAGCAATATCACGGGTAGCCAACGCTATGTCCTGATAGCGGTCCGCCACACC
CAGCCGGCCACAGTCG
